Addgene plasmid #221076: pCMV-SEMPER_GGG-msfGFP[r5M]_ACC-mEBFP2_IRES-mCherry
Depositing lab: Mikhail Shapiro. Publication: SEMPER: Stoichiometric expression of mRNA polycistrons by eukaryotic ribosomes for compact, ratio-tunable multi-gene expression. Duan M, Dev I, Lu A, Ayrapetyan G, You MY, Shapiro MG. Cell Syst. 2024 Jul 17;15(7):597-609.e4. doi: 10.1016/j.cels.2024.06.001. Epub 2024 Jul 5. PubMed 38971149.
Backbone
  Vector backbone: CMV Sport
  Vector type: Mammalian Expression
Growth in bacteria
  Bacterial resistance: Ampicillin, 100 μg/mL
  Growth temperature: 37°C
  Growth strain: NEB Stable
  Copy number: High Copy
Gene/Insert
  Gene/Insert name: GGG-msfGFP[r5M]_ACC-mEBFP2_IRES-mCherry
  Species: Synthetic
  Promoter: CMV
  Cloning method: Gibson Cloning
Terms and licenses: Academic/Nonprofit Terms; Industry Terms: Not Available to Industry
Depositor comments: This is a polycistronic expression insert. Please visit https://doi.org/10.1101/2023.05.26.541240 for bioRxiv preprint.
How to cite: pCMV-SEMPER_GGG-msfGFP[r5M]_ACC-mEBFP2_IRES-mCherry was a gift from Mikhail Shapiro (Addgene plasmid # 221076 ; http://n2t.net/addgene:221076 ; RRID:Addgene_221076)
