[The description below was written by a language model from this plasmid's Addgene catalogue record and pLannotate feature annotations shown in this document.]
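Description:
pCMV-SEMPER_GGG-msfGFP[r5M]_ACC-mEBFP2_IRES-mCherry is a mammalian expression plasmid of about 8.1 kb built on a CMV Sport backbone. It carries a synthetic polycistronic reporter insert assembled by Gibson cloning. In E. coli it replicates from a high-copy ColE1/pUC-type origin and is selected with ampicillin through the β-lactamase gene. An f1 origin is also present. The annotation additionally picks up backbone remnants: short lacI, lacZα and RSF origin fragments, a lac UV5 promoter and operator, SP6 and T7 phage promoters flanking the insert, and a single loxP site. The record assigns no function to any of these.

The human CMV immediate-early enhancer and promoter drive a single transcript encoding three fluorescent proteins in series. The first is a green protein, named msfGFP[r5M] by the depositor and matched to moxGFP by the automated annotation. It is followed closely by the blue protein mEBFP2, then an EMCV IRES and mCherry. The construct belongs to the SEMPER system (stoichiometric expression of mRNA polycistrons by eukaryotic ribosomes), which aims at compact, ratio-tunable multi-gene expression from one mRNA. The "GGG" and "ACC" prefixes appear to denote the sequence context placed before each start codon, and "r5M" likely indicates removal of internal methionines from the GFP. This would fit a scheme in which ribosomes partly bypass the first start codon to translate the second reading frame, but the record does not spell out these details. The IRES-driven mCherry provides a separately initiated red readout from the same transcript, plausibly as an expression reference. Downstream lie SV40 intron and large T fragments, a WPRE that enhances transcript expression, and the human growth hormone polyadenylation signal. The plasmid is suited to measuring green-to-blue expression ratios in transfected mammalian cells.
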