Features (pLannotate 1.2.2; 27 found; start..end, strand, type, name):
      1..589     +  rep_origin     ori: high-copy-number ColE1/pMB1/pBR322/pUC origin of replication
    665..785     +  rep_origin     RSF ori (fragment): Plasmids containing the RSF 1030 origin of replication can be propagated in E. coli cells that contain additional plasmids with compatible origins.
    787..840     +  CDS            lacI (fragment): lac repressor; lacI; The lac repressor binds to the lac operator to inhibit transcription in E. coli. This inhibition can be relieved by adding lactose or isopropyl-β-D-thiogalactopyranoside (IPTG).
    856..953     -  promoter       AmpR promoter: bla
   1066..1096    +  promoter       lac UV5 promoter: E. coli lac promoter with an "up" mutation
   1104..1120    +  protein_bind   lac operator: The lac repressor binds to the lac operator to inhibit transcription in E. coli. This inhibition can be relieved by adding lactose or isopropyl-β-D-thiogalactopyranoside (IPTG). lac repressor encoded by lacI
   1150..1453    +  enhancer       CMV enhancer: human cytomegalovirus immediate early enhancer
   1454..1657    +  promoter       CMV promoter: human cytomegalovirus (CMV) immediate early promoter
   1751..1767    +  promoter       SV40 promoter (fragment): SV40 early promoter
   1773..1791    +  promoter       SP6 promoter: promoter for bacteriophage SP6 RNA polymerase
   1844..2560    +  CDS            moxGFP: moxGFP is a basic (constitutively fluorescent) green fluorescent protein published in 2015, derived from Aequorea victoria. It is reported to be a rapidly-maturing monomer.
   2575..3291    +  CDS            EBFP2: EBFP2 is a basic (constitutively fluorescent) blue fluorescent protein published in 2007, derived from Aequorea victoria. It is reported to be a rapidly-maturing monomer with moderate acid sensitivity.
   3329..3880    +  misc_feature   IRES: internal ribosome entry site (IRES) of the encephalomyocarditis virus (EMCV)
   3892..4599    +  CDS            mCherry: mCherry is a basic (constitutively fluorescent) red fluorescent protein published in 2004, derived from Discosoma sp.. It is reported to be a very rapidly-maturing monomer with low acid sensitivity.
   4657..4675    -  promoter       T7 promoter: promoter for bacteriophage T7 RNA polymerase
   4689..4803    +  intron         large T intron (fragment): SV40 (simian virus 40) large T antigen intron
   4877..4902    +  intron         small t intron (fragment): SV40 (simian virus 40) small t antigen intron
   4902..5039    +  CDS            large T antigen (fragment): large T antigen from SV40 (simian virus 40)
   5070..5658    +  misc_feature   WPRE: woodchuck hepatitis virus posttranscriptional regulatory element
   5678..6154    +  polyA_signal   hGH poly(A) signal: human growth hormone polyadenylation signal
   6169..6218    -  CDS            lacI (fragment): lac repressor; lacI; The lac repressor binds to the lac operator to inhibit transcription in E. coli. This inhibition can be relieved by adding lactose or isopropyl-β-D-thiogalactopyranoside (IPTG).
   6218..6285    +  CDS            lacZα (fragment): LacZα fragment of β-galactosidase; lacZ fragment
   6290..6744    +  rep_origin     f1 ori (sequence partly withheld): f1 bacteriophage origin of replication; arrow indicates direction of (+) strand synthesis
   6770..6826    +  promoter       AmpR promoter (fragment): bla
   6979..7030    +  promoter       AmpR promoter (fragment): bla
   7031..7891    +  CDS            AmpR: β-lactamase; bla; confers resistance to ampicillin, carbenicillin, and related antibiotics
   7993..8026    -  protein_bind   loxP: Cre-mediated recombination occurs in the 8-bp core sequence (GCATACAT). Cre recombinase
>Addgene plasmid #221076 | pCMV-SEMPER_GGG-msfGFP[r5M]_ACC-mEBFP2_IRES-mCherry | addgene full sequence | sequence record 438459 | Addgene NGS Result
TTGAGATCCTTTTTTTCTGCGCGTAATCTGCTGCTTGCAAACAAAAAAACCACCGCTACCAGCGGTGGTT
TGTTTGCCGGATCAAGAGCTACCAACTCTTTTTCCGAAGGTAACTGGCTTCAGCAGAGCGCAGATACCAA
ATACTGTTCTTCTAGTGTAGCCGTAGTTAGGCCACCACTTCAAGAACTCTGTAGCACCGCCTACATACCT
CGCTCTGCTAATCCTGTTACCAGTGGCTGCTGCCAGTGGCGATAAGTCGTGTCTTACCGGGTTGGACTCA
AGACGATAGTTACCGGATAAGGCGCAGCGGTCGGGCTGAACGGGGGGTTCGTGCACACAGCCCAGCTTGG
AGCGAACGACCTACACCGAACTGAGATACCTACAGCGTGAGCTATGAGAAAGCGCCACGCTTCCCGAAGG
GAGAAAGGCGGACAGGTATCCGGTAAGCGGCAGGGTCGGAACAGGAGAGCGCACGAGGGAGCTTCCAGGG
GGAAACGCCTGGTATCTTTATAGTCCTGTCGGGTTTCGCCACCTCTGACTTGAGCGTCGATTTTTGTGAT
GCTCGTCAGGGGGGCGGAGCCTATGGAAAAACGCCAGCAACGCGGCCTTTTTACGGTTCCTGGCCTTTTG
CTGGCCTTTTGCTCACATGTTCTTTCCTGCGTTATTCTTTCCTGCGTTATCCCCTGATTCTGTGGATAAC
CGTATTACCGCCTTTGAGTGAGCTGATACCGCTCGCCGCAGCCGAACGACCGAGCGCAGCGAGTCAGTGA
GCGAGGAAGCGGAAGAGCGCCCAATACGCAAACCGCCTCTCCCCGCGCGTTGGCCGATTCATTAATGCAG
AGCTTGCAATTCGCGCTTTTTCAATATTATTGAAGCATTTATCAGGGTTATTGTCTCATGAGCGGATACA
TATTTGAATGTATTTAGAAAAATAAACAAATAGGGGTTCCGCGCACATTTCCCCGAAAAGTGCCACCTGA
CGTCTAAGAAACCATTATTATCATGACATTAACCTATAAAAATAGGCGTATCACGAGGCCCTTTCACTCA
TTAGGCACCCCAGGCTTTACACTTTATGCTTCCGGCTCGTATAATGTGTGGAATTGTGAGCGGATAACAA
TTTCACACAGGAAACAGCATCGTGCAGGTCGTTACATAACTTACGGTAAATGGCCCGCCTGGCTGACCGC
CCAACGACCCCCGCCCATTGACGTCAATAATGACGTATGTTCCCATAGTAACGCCAATAGGGACTTTCCA
TTGACGTCAATGGGTGGAGTATTTACGGTAAACTGCCCACTTGGCAGTACATCAAGTGTATCATATGCCA
AGTACGCCCCCTATTGACGTCAATGACGGTAAATGGCCCGCCTGGCATTATGCCCAGTACATGACCTTAT
GGGACTTTCCTACTTGGCAGTACATCTACGTATTAGTCATCGCTATTACCATGGTGATGCGGTTTTGGCA
GTACATCAATGGGCGTGGATAGCGGTTTGACTCACGGGGATTTCCAAGTCTCCACCCCATTGACGTCAAT
GGGAGTTTGTTTTGGCACCAAAATCAACGGGACTTTCCAAAATGTCGTAACAACTCCGCCCCATTGACGC
AAATGGGCGGTAGGCGTGTACGGTGGGAGGTCTATATAAGCAGAGCTCGTTTAGTGAACCGTCAGATCGC
CTGGAGACGCCATCCACGCTGTTTTGACCTCCATAGAAGACACCGGGACCGATCCAGCCTCCGGACTCTA
GCCTAGGCTTTTGCAAAAAGCTATTTAGGTGACACTATAGAAGGTACGCCTGCAGGTACCGAGCTCGGAT
CCAGTAGTTTAAACCCCTTCGGGATGGTGTCCAAGGGCGAGGAACTGTTCACCGGCGTGGTGCCCATCCT
GGTGGAACTGGACGGCGACGTGAACGGCCACAAGTTCAGCGTGAGAGGCGAGGGCGAAGGCGACGCCACA
AACGGAAAGCTGACCCTGAAGTTCATCTGCACCACCGGCAAGCTGCCCGTGCCTTGGCCTACCCTCGTGA
CCACACTGACCTACGGCGTGCAGTGCTTCAGCAGATACCCCGACCACATCAAGAGACACGATTTCTTCAA
GAGCGCCCTGCCCGAGGGCTACGTGCAGGAACGGACCATCAGCTTCAAGGACGACGGCACCTACAAGACA
AGAGCCGAAGTGAAGTTCGAGGGCGACACCCTCGTGAACCGGATCGAGCTGAAGGGCATCGACTTCAAAG
AGGACGGCAACATCCTGGGCCACAAGCTGGAGTACAACTTCAACAGCCACAACGTGTACATCACCGCCGA
CAAGCAGAAAAACGGCATCAAAGCCAACTTCAAGATCCGGCACAACGTGGAGGACGGCAGCGTGCAGCTG
GCCGACCACTACCAGCAGAACACCCCCATCGGAGACGGCCCCGTGCTGCTGCCCGACAACCACTACCTGA
GCACACAAAGCAAGCTGAGCAAGGACCCCAACGAGAAGCGGGACCACGCCGTGCTGCTGGAATTTGTGAC
CGCCGCTGGCATCACCCACGGCAAGGACGAGCTGTACAAGTGACCCGGGTTACCATGGTGTCCAAGGGCG
AGGAACTGTTCACCGGCGTGGTGCCCATCCTGGTGGAACTGGATGGCGACGTGAACGGCCACAAGTTCTC
TGTGCGGGGAGAGGGCGAAGGCGACGCCACAAATGGCAAGCTGACCCTGAAGTTCATCTGCACCACCGGC
AAGCTGCCCGTGCCTTGGCCTACCCTCGTGACCACACTGTCTCACGGCGTGCAGTGCTTCGCCAGATACC
CCGACCACATGAAGCAGCACGATTTCTTCAAGAGCGCCATGCCCGAGGGCTACGTGCAGGAACGGACCAT
CTTCTTCAAGGACGACGGCACCTACAAGACCAGAGCCGAAGTGAAGTTCGAGGGCGACACCCTCGTGAAC
CGGATCGAGCTGAAGGGCGTGGACTTCAAAGAGGACGGCAACATCCTGGGCCACAAGCTGGAGTACAACT
TCAACAGCCACAACATCTACATCATGGCCGTGAAGCAGAAAAACGGCATCAAAGTGAACTTCAAGATCCG
GCACAACGTGGAAGATGGCAGCGTGCAGCTGGCCGACCACTACCAGCAGAACACCCCCATCGGAGATGGC
CCCGTGCTGCTGCCTGATAGCCACTACCTGAGCACCCAGAGCAAGCTGAGCAAGGACCCCAACGAGAAGC
GGGACCACATGGTGCTGCTGGAATTTCGGACCGCCGCTGGCATCACCCTGGGCATGGATGAGCTGTACAA
GTGATAATACTAAATCGCACTGTCGGCGTCCCCCCCTAACGTTACTGGCCGAAGCCGCTTGGAATAAGGC
CGGTGTGCGTTTGTCTATATGTTATTTTCCACCATATTGCCGTCTTTTGGCAATGTGAGGGCCCGGAAAC
CTGGCCCTGTCTTCTTGACGAGCATTCCTAGGGGTCTTTCCCCTCTCGCCAAAGGAATGCAAGGTCTGTT
GAATGTCGTGAAGGAAGCAGTTCCTCTGGAAGCTTCTTGAAGACAAACAACGTCTGTAGCGACCCTTTGC
AGGCAGCGGAACCCCCCACCTGGCGACAGGTGCCTCTGCGGCCAAAAGCCACGTGTATAAGATACACCTG
CAAAGGCGGCACAACCCCAGTGCCACGTTGTGAGTTGGATAGTTGTGGAAAGAGTCAAATGGCTCTCCTC
AAGCGTATTCAACAAGGGGCTGAAGGATGCCCAGAAGGTACCCCATTGTATGGGATCTGATCTGGGGCCT
CGGTGCACATGCTTTACATGTGTTTAGTCGAGGTTAAAAAACGTCTAGGCCCCCCGAACCACGGGGACGT
GGTTTTCCTTTGAAAAACACGATGATAATATGGCCACAACCATGGTGAGCAAGGGCGAGGAGGATAACAT
GGCCATCATCAAGGAGTTCATGCGCTTCAAGGTGCACATGGAGGGCTCCGTGAACGGCCACGAGTTCGAG
ATCGAGGGCGAGGGCGAGGGCCGCCCCTACGAGGGCACCCAGACCGCCAAGCTGAAGGTGACCAAGGGCG
GCCCCCTGCCCTTCGCCTGGGACATCCTGTCCCCTCAGTTCATGTACGGCTCCAAGGCCTACGTGAAGCA
CCCCGCCGACATCCCCGACTACTTGAAGCTGTCCTTCCCCGAGGGCTTCAAGTGGGAGCGCGTGATGAAC
TTCGAGGACGGCGGCGTGGTGACCGTGACCCAGGACTCCTCCCTGCAGGACGGCGAGTTCATCTACAAGG
TGAAGCTGCGCGGCACCAACTTCCCCTCCGACGGCCCCGTAATGCAGAAGAAGACCATGGGCTGGGAGGC
CTCCTCCGAGCGGATGTACCCCGAGGACGGCGCCCTGAAGGGCGAGATCAAGCAGAGGCTGAAGCTGAAG
GACGGCGGCCACTACGACGCTGAGGTCAAGACCACCTACAAGGCCAAGAAGCCCGTGCAGCTGCCCGGCG
CCTACAACGTCAACATCAAGTTGGACATCACCTCCCACAACGAGGACTACACCATCGTGGAACAGTACGA
ACGCGCCGAGGGCCGCCACTCCACCGGCGGCATGGATGAGCTGTACAAGTGAAGGATCCCTCGAGGGGCC
CAAGCTTACGCGTGCATGCGACGTCATAGCTCTCTCCCTATAGTGAGTCGTATTATAAGCTAGCTTGGGA
TCTTTGTGAAGGAACCTTACTTCTGTGGTGTGACATAATTGGACAAACTACCTACAGAGATTTAAAGCTC
TAAGGTAAATATAAAATTTTTAAGTGTATAATGTGTTAAACTAGCTGCATATGCTTGCTGCTTGAGAGTT
TTGCTTACTGAGTATGATTTATGAAAATATTATACACAGGAGCTAGTGATTCTAATTGTTTGTGTATTTT
AGATTCACAGTCCCAAGGCTCATTTCAGGCCCCTCAGTCCTCACAGTCTGTTCATGATCATAATCAGCCA
TACCACATTTGTAGAGGTTTTACTTGCTTTAAAAAACCTCCCACACCTCCCCCTGAACCTGAAACATAAA
ATGAATGCAATTGTTGTTGTTCGTGGCTGAATCAACCTCTGGATTACAAAATTTGTGAAAGATTGACTGG
TATTCTTAACTATGTTGCTCCTTTTACGCTATGTGGATACGCTGCTTTAATGCCTTTGTATCATGCTATT
GCTTCCCGTATGGCTTTCATTTTCTCCTCCTTGTATAAATCCTGGTTGCTGTCTCTTTATGAGGAGTTGT
GGCCCGTTGTCAGGCAACGTGGCGTGGTGTGCACTGTGTTTGCTGACGCAACCCCCACTGGTTGGGGCAT
TGCCACCACCTGTCAGCTCCTTTCCGGGACTTTCGCTTTCCCCCTCCCTATTGCCACGGCGGAACTCATC
GCCGCCTGCCTTGCCCGCTGCTGGACAGGGGCTCGGCTGTTGGGCACTGACAATTCCGTGGTGTTGTCGG
GGAAATCATCGTCCTTTCCTTGGCTGCTCGCCTGTGTTGCCACCTGGATTCTGCGCGGGACGTCCTTCTG
CTACGTCCCTTCGGCCCTCAATCCAGCGGACCTTCCTTCCCGCGGCCTGCTGCCGGCTCTGCGGCCTCTT
CCGCGTCTTCGCCTTCGCCCTCAGACGAGTCGGATCTCCCTTTGGGCCGCCTCCCCGCCAGAGACAATTA
ACTTCGCGGGTGGCATCCCTGTGACCCCTCCCCAGTGCCTCTCCTGGCCCTGGAAGTTGCCACTCCAGTG
CCCACCAGCCTTGTCCTAATAAAATTAAGTTGCATCATTTTGTCTGACTAGGTGTCCTTCTATAATATTA
TGGGGTGGAGGGGGGTGGTATGGAGCAAGGGGCAAGTTGGGAAGACAACCTGTAGGGCCTGCGGGGTCTA
TTGGGAACCAAGCTGGAGTGCAGTGGCACAATCTTGGCTCACTGCAATCTCCGCCTCCTGGGTTCAAGCG
ATTCTCCTGCCTCAGCCTCCCGAGTTGTTGGGATTCCAGGCATGCATGACCAGGCTCAGCTAATTTTTGT
TTTTTTGGTAGAGACGGGGTTTCACCATATTGGCCAGGCTGGTCTCCAACTCCTAATCTCAGGTGATCTA
CCCACCTTGGCCTCCCAAATTGCTGGGATTACAGGCGTGAACCACTGCTCCCTTCCCTGTCCTTGAAGTT
CTCAGATCCTGCATTAATGAATCGGCCAACGCGCGGGGAGAGGCGGTTTGCGTATTGGCTGGCGTAATAG
CGAAGAGGCCCGCACCGATCGCCCTTCCCAACAGTTGCGCAGCCTGAATGGCGAATGGG
[124 nt withheld, positions 6290-6413]
C
[91 nt withheld, positions 6415-6505]
A
[49 nt withheld, positions 6507-6555]
CCTTTGACGTTGGAGTCCACGTTCTT
[37 nt withheld, positions 6582-6618]
ACCCTATCTCGGTCTATTCTTTTGATTTATAAGGGATTTTGCCGATTTCGGCCTATTGGTTAAAAAATGA
GCTGATTTAACAAAAATTTAACGCGAATTTTAACAAAATATTAACGCTTACAATTTAGGTGGCACTTTTC
GGGGAAATGTGCGCGGAACCCCTATTTGTTTATTTTTCTAAATACATTCAAATATGTATCCGCTCATGCC
AGGTCTTGGACTGGTGAGAACGGCTTGCTCGGCAGCTTCGATGTGTGCTGGAGGGAGAATAAAGGTCTAA
GATGTGCGATAGAGGGAAGTCGCATTGAATTATGTGCTGTGTAGGGATCGCTGGTATCAAATATGTGTGC
CCACCCCTGGCATGAGACAATAACCCTGATAAATGCTTCAATAATATTGAAAAAGGAAGAGTATGAGTAT
TCAACATTTCCGTGTCGCCCTTATTCCCTTTTTTGCGGCATTTTGCCTTCCTGTTTTTGCTCACCCAGAA
ACGCTGGTGAAAGTAAAAGATGCTGAAGATCAGTTGGGTGCACGAGTGGGTTACATCGAACTGGATCTCA
ACAGCGGTAAGATCCTTGAGAGTTTTCGCCCCGAAGAACGTTTTCCAATGATGAGCACTTTTAAAGTTCT
GCTATGTGGCGCGGTATTATCCCGTATTGACGCCGGGCAAGAGCAACTCGGTCGCCGCATACACTATTCT
CAGAATGACTTGGTTGAGTACTCACCAGTCACAGAAAAGCATCTTACGGATGGCATGACAGTAAGAGAAT
TATGCAGTGCTGCCATAACCATGAGTGATAACACTGCGGCCAACTTACTTCTGACAACGATCGGAGGACC
GAAGGAGCTAACCGCTTTTTTGCACAACATGGGGGATCATGTAACTCGCCTTGATCGTTGGGAACCGGAG
CTGAATGAAGCCATACCAAACGACGAGCGTGACACCACGATGCCTGTAGCAATGGCAACAACGTTGCGCA
AACTATTAACTGGCGAACTACTTACTCTAGCTTCCCGGCAACAATTAATAGACTGGATGGAGGCGGATAA
AGTTGCAGGACCACTTCTGCGCTCGGCCCTTCCGGCTGGCTGGTTTATTGCTGATAAATCTGGAGCCGGT
GAGCGTGGGTCTCGCGGTATCATTGCAGTACTGGGGCCAGATGGTAAGCCCTCCCGTATCGTAGTTATCT
ACACGACGGGGAGTCAGGCAACTATGGATGAACGAAATAGACAGATCGCTGAGATAGGTGCCTCACTGAT
TAAGCATTGGTAACTGTCAGACCAAGTTTACTCATATATACTTTAGATTGATTTAAAACTTCATTTTTAA
TTTAAAAGGATCTAGGTGAAGATCCTTTTTGATAATCTCATGCCATAACTTCGTATAATGTATGCTATAC
GAAGTTATGGCATGACCAAAATCCCTTAACGTGAGTTTTCGTTCCACTGAGCGTCAGACCCCGTAGAAAA
GATCAAAGGATCTTC
